Addgene plasmid #35479: pRS40H
Purpose: (Empty Backbone)
Depositing lab: Steven Haase. Depositing organization: Duke University. Publication: New and Redesigned pRS Plasmid Shuttle Vectors for Genetic Manipulation of Saccharomycescerevisiae. Chee MK, Haase SB. G3 (Bethesda). 2012 May;2(5):515-26. Epub 2012 May 1. 10.1534/g3.111.001917 PubMed 22670222.
Backbone
  Vector backbone: pRS40x
  Backbone manufacturer: Stratagene
  Backbone size (bp): 4960
  Vector type: Yeast integrating vector
  Selectable markers: Hygromycin
Growth in bacteria
  Bacterial resistance: Ampicillin, 100 μg/mL
  Growth temperature: 37°C
  Growth strain: DH5alpha
  Copy number: High Copy
Gene/Insert
  Cloning method: Restriction Enzyme
  Sequencing primers: 5′ M13 Forward, T7; 3′ M13 Reverse
Resource information
  A portion of this plasmid was derived from a plasmid made by: pRS400 from Jef Boeke and pAG32 from John McCusker
Terms and licenses: Academic/Nonprofit Terms; Industry Terms: Not Available to Industry
Depositor comments: kanMX4 in pRS400 was replaced with hphMX4 from pAG32.
How to cite: pRS40H was a gift from Steven Haase (Addgene plasmid # 35479 ; http://n2t.net/addgene:35479 ; RRID:Addgene_35479)
