[The description below was written by a language model from this plasmid's Addgene catalogue record and pLannotate feature annotations shown in this document.]
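Description:
pRS40H is an empty yeast integrating shuttle vector of the pRS40x series (4,960 bp), built for genetic manipulation of Saccharomyces cerevisiae. It was made by replacing the kanMX4 marker of pRS400 with the hphMX4 hygromycin-resistance cassette from pAG32. The automated annotation labels this cassette hphMX6 and identifies its Ashbya gossypii TEF terminator. In E. coli the plasmid replicates at high copy from a ColE1/pUC-type origin and is selected with ampicillin through the β-lactamase gene and its native promoter. No yeast replication origin or centromere is annotated, which fits its classification as an integrating vector: stable hygromycin-resistant yeast transformants are expected only when the plasmid recombines into the genome, typically through homology supplied by a cloned fragment.

The cloning region is the pBluescript-type arrangement common to pRS vectors. A multiple cloning site sits within a lacZα fragment downstream of the lac promoter, lac operator and CAP binding site, a layout that generally permits blue/white screening of inserts in suitable E. coli hosts. The polylinker is flanked by T7 and T3 promoters, and the record lists M13 forward, T7 and M13 reverse as sequencing primers. An f1 origin allows production of single-stranded DNA with helper phage. Short rop, bom and lacI fragments are backbone remnants rather than functional elements.

Because selection depends on a dominant drug marker rather than an auxotrophic one, the vector can be used in strains lacking auxotrophic mutations or in which those markers are already taken. No insert is present; users add their own sequence by restriction cloning.
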