Features (pLannotate 1.2.2; 17 found; start..end, strand, type, name):
      1..35      +  CDS            rop (fragment): Rop protein, which maintains plasmids at low copy number; rop
    137..186     +  misc_feature   bom (fragment): basis of mobility region from pBR322
    249..446     -  terminator     TEF terminator: Ashbya gossypii TEF terminator
    249..1824    -  gene           hphMX6: yeast selectable marker conferring hygromycin resistance
   1889..1940    +  misc_feature   bom (fragment): basis of mobility region from pBR322
   1968..2396    -  rep_origin     f1 ori (sequence partly withheld): f1 bacteriophage origin of replication; arrow indicates direction of (+) strand synthesis
   2400..2555    -  CDS            lacZα (fragment): LacZα fragment of β-galactosidase; lacZ fragment
   2563..2581    +  promoter       T7 promoter: promoter for bacteriophage T7 RNA polymerase
   2590..2697    -  misc_feature   MCS: pBluescript multiple cloning site
   2710..2728    -  promoter       T3 promoter: promoter for bacteriophage T3 RNA polymerase
   2773..2789    -  protein_bind   lac operator: The lac repressor binds to the lac operator to inhibit transcription in E. coli. This inhibition can be relieved by adding lactose or isopropyl-β-D-thiogalactopyranoside (IPTG). lac repressor encoded by lacI
   2797..2827    -  promoter       lac promoter: promoter for the E. coli lac operon
   2842..2863    -  protein_bind   CAP binding site: CAP binding activates transcription in the presence of cAMP. E. coli catabolite activator protein
   2876..2968    -  CDS            lacI (fragment): lac repressor; lacI; The lac repressor binds to the lac operator to inhibit transcription in E. coli. This inhibition can be relieved by adding lactose or isopropyl-β-D-thiogalactopyranoside (IPTG).
   3151..3739    -  rep_origin     ori: high-copy-number ColE1/pMB1/pBR322/pUC origin of replication
   3910..4770    -  CDS            AmpR: β-lactamase; bla; confers resistance to ampicillin, carbenicillin, and related antibiotics
   4771..4875    -  promoter       AmpR promoter: bla
>Addgene plasmid #35479 | pRS40H | depositor full sequence | sequence record 43388 | pRS40H sequence 4960 bps
TCGCGCGTTTCGGTGATGACGGTGAAAACCTCTGACACATGCAGCTCCCGGAGACGGTCACAGCTTGTCT
GTAAGCGGATGCCGGGAGCAGACAAGCCCGTCAGGGCGCGTCAGCGGGTGTTGGCGGGTGTCGGGGCTGG
CTTAACTATGCGGCATCAGAGCAGATTGTACTGAGAGTGCACCATAATCATCGATGAATTCGAGCTCGTT
TTCGACACTGGATGGCGGCGTTAGTATCGAATCGACAGCAGTATAGCGACCAGCATTCACATACGATTGA
CGCATGATATTACTTTCTGCGCACTTAACTTCGCATCTGGGCAGATGATGTCGAGGCGAAAAAAAATATA
AATCACGCTAACATTTGATTAAAATAGAACAACTACAATATAAAAAAACTATACAAATGACAAGTTCTTG
AAAACAAGAATCTTTTTATTGTCAGTACTGATTATTCCTTTGCCCTCGGACGAGTGCTGGGGCGTCGGTT
TCCACTATCGGCGAGTACTTCTACACAGCCATCGGTCCAGACGGCCGCGCTTCTGCGGGCGATTTGTGTA
CGCCCGACAGTCCCGGCTCCGGATCGGACGATTGCGTCGCATCGACCCTGCGCCCAAGCTGCATCATCGA
AATTGCCGTCAACCAAGCTCTGATAGAGTTGGTCAAGACCAATGCGGAGCATATACGCCCGGAGCCGCGG
CGATCCTGCAAGCTCCGGATGCCTCCGCTCGAAGTAGCGCGTCTGCTGCTCCATACAAGCCAACCACGGC
CTCCAGAAGAAGATGTTGGCGACCTCGTATTGGGAATCCCCGAACATCGCCTCGCTCCAGTCAATGACCG
CTGTTATGCGGCCATTGTCCGTCAGGACATTGTTGGAGCCGAAATCCGCGTGCACGAGGTGCCGGACTTC
GGGGCAGTCCTCGGCCCAAAGCATCAGCTCATCGAGAGCCTGCGCGACGGACGCACTGACGGTGTCGTCC
ATCACAGTTTGCCAGTGATACACATGGGGATCAGCAATCGCGCATATGAAATCACGCCATGTAGTGTATT
GACCGATTCCTTGCGGTCCGAATGGGCCGAACCCGCTCGTCTGGCTAAGATCGGCCGCAGCGATCGCATC
CATGGCCTCCGCGACCGGCTGCAGAACAGCGGGCAGTTCGGTTTCAGGCAGGTCTTGCAACGTGACACCC
TGTGCACGGCGGGAGATGCAATAGGTCAGGCTCTCGCTGAATTCCCCAATGTCAAGCACTTCCGGAATCG
GGAGCGCGGCCGATGCAAAGTGCCGATAAACATAACGATCTTTGTAGAAACCATCGGCGCAGCTATTTAC
CCGCAGGACATATCCACGCCCTCCTACATCGAAGCTGAAAGCACGAGATTCTTCGCCCTCCGAGAGCTGC
ATCAGGTCGGAGACGCTGTCGAACTTTTCGATCAGAAACTTCTCGACAGACGTCGCGGTGAGTTCAGGCT
TTTTACCCATGGTTGTTTATGTTCGGATGTGATGTGAGAACTGTATCCTAGCAAGATTTTAAAAGGAAGT
ATATGAAAGAAGAACCTCAGTGGCAAATCCTAACCTTTTATATTTCTCTACAGGGGCGCGGCGTGGGGAC
AATTCAACGCGTCTGTGAGGGGAGCGTTTCCCTGCTCGCAGGTCCGCAGCGAGGAGCCGTAATTTTTGCT
TCGCGCCGTGCGGCCATCAAAATGTATGGATGCAAATGATTATACATGGGGATGTATGGGCTAAATGTAC
GGGCGACAGTCACATCATGCCCCTGAGCTGCGCACGTCAAGACTGTCAAGGAGGGTATTCTGGGCCTCCA
TGTCGCTGGCCGGGTGACCCGGCGGGGACGAGGCAAGCTAAACAGATCTGGCGCGCCTTAATTAACCCTA
TGCGGTGTGAAATACCGCACAGATGCGTAAGGAGAAAATACCGCATCAGGAAATTGTAAGCGTTAATATT
TTGTTAAAATTCGCGTTAAATTTTTGTTAAATCAGCTCATTTTTTAACCAATAGGCCGAAATCGGCAAAA
TCCCTTATAAATCAAAAGAATAGACCGAGATAGGGT
[37 nt withheld, positions 2067-2103]
AAAGAACGTGGACTCCAACGTCAAAGG
[49 nt withheld, positions 2131-2179]
T
[91 nt withheld, positions 2181-2271]
G
[124 nt withheld, positions 2273-2396]
CCATTCGCCATTCAGGCTGCGCAACTGTTGGGAAGGGCGATCGGTGCGGGCCTCTTCGCTATTACGCCAG
CTGGCGAAAGGGGGATGTGCTGCAAGGCGATTAAGTTGGGTAACGCCAGGGTTTTCCCAGTCACGACGTT
GTAAAACGACGGCCAGTGAGCGCGCGTAATACGACTCACTATAGGGCGAATTGGGTACCGGGCCCCCCCT
CGAGGTCGACGGTATCGATAAGCTTGATATCGAATTCCTGCAGCCCGGGGGATCCACTAGTTCTAGAGCG
GCCGCCACCGCGGTGGAGCTCCAGCTTTTGTTCCCTTTAGTGAGGGTTAATTGCGCGCTTGGCGTAATCA
TGGTCATAGCTGTTTCCTGTGTGAAATTGTTATCCGCTCACAATTCCACACAACATACGAGCCGGAAGCA
TAAAGTGTAAAGCCTGGGGTGCCTAATGAGTGAGCTAACTCACATTAATTGCGTTGCGCTCACTGCCCGC
TTTCCAGTCGGGAAACCTGTCGTGCCAGCTGCATTAATGAATCGGCCAACGCGCGGGGAGAGGCGGTTTG
CGTATTGGGCGCTCTTCCGCTTCCTCGCTCACTGACTCGCTGCGCTCGGTCGTTCGGCTGCGGCGAGCGG
TATCAGCTCACTCAAAGGCGGTAATACGGTTATCCACAGAATCAGGGGATAACGCAGGAAAGAACATGTG
AGCAAAAGGCCAGCAAAAGGCCAGGAACCGTAAAAAGGCCGCGTTGCTGGCGTTTTTCCATAGGCTCCGC
CCCCCTGACGAGCATCACAAAAATCGACGCTCAAGTCAGAGGTGGCGAAACCCGACAGGACTATAAAGAT
ACCAGGCGTTTCCCCCTGGAAGCTCCCTCGTGCGCTCTCCTGTTCCGACCCTGCCGCTTACCGGATACCT
GTCCGCCTTTCTCCCTTCGGGAAGCGTGGCGCTTTCTCATAGCTCACGCTGTAGGTATCTCAGTTCGGTG
TAGGTCGTTCGCTCCAAGCTGGGCTGTGTGCACGAACCCCCCGTTCAGCCCGACCGCTGCGCCTTATCCG
GTAACTATCGTCTTGAGTCCAACCCGGTAAGACACGACTTATCGCCACTGGCAGCAGCCACTGGTAACAG
GATTAGCAGAGCGAGGTATGTAGGCGGTGCTACAGAGTTCTTGAAGTGGTGGCCTAACTACGGCTACACT
AGAAGAACAGTATTTGGTATCTGCGCTCTGCTGAAGCCAGTTACCTTCGGAAAAAGAGTTGGTAGCTCTT
GATCCGGCAAACAAACCACCGCTGGTAGCGGTGGTTTTTTTGTTTGCAAGCAGCAGATTACGCGCAGAAA
AAAAGGATCTCAAGAAGATCCTTTGATCTTTTCTACGGGGTCTGACGCTCAGTGGAACGAAAACTCACGT
TAAGGGATTTTGGTCATGAGATTATCAAAAAGGATCTTCACCTAGATCCTTTTAAATTAAAAATGAAGTT
TTAAATCAATCTAAAGTATATATGAGTAAACTTGGTCTGACAGTTACCAATGCTTAATCAGTGAGGCACC
TATCTCAGCGATCTGTCTATTTCGTTCATCCATAGTTGCCTGACTCCCCGTCGTGTAGATAACTACGATA
CGGGAGGGCTTACCATCTGGCCCCAGTGCTGCAATGATACCGCGAGACCCACGCTCACCGGCTCCAGATT
TATCAGCAATAAACCAGCCAGCCGGAAGGGCCGAGCGCAGAAGTGGTCCTGCAACTTTATCCGCCTCCAT
CCAGTCTATTAATTGTTGCCGGGAAGCTAGAGTAAGTAGTTCGCCAGTTAATAGTTTGCGCAACGTTGTT
GCCATTGCTACAGGCATCGTGGTGTCACGCTCGTCGTTTGGTATGGCTTCATTCAGCTCCGGTTCCCAAC
GATCAAGGCGAGTTACATGATCCCCCATGTTGTGCAAAAAAGCGGTTAGCTCCTTCGGTCCTCCGATCGT
TGTCAGAAGTAAGTTGGCCGCAGTGTTATCACTCATGGTTATGGCAGCACTGCATAATTCTCTTACTGTC
ATGCCATCCGTAAGATGCTTTTCTGTGACTGGTGAGTACTCAACCAAGTCATTCTGAGAATAGTGTATGC
GGCGACCGAGTTGCTCTTGCCCGGCGTCAATACGGGATAATACCGCGCCACATAGCAGAACTTTAAAAGT
GCTCATCATTGGAAAACGTTCTTCGGGGCGAAAACTCTCAAGGATCTTACCGCTGTTGAGATCCAGTTCG
ATGTAACCCACTCGTGCACCCAACTGATCTTCAGCATCTTTTACTTTCACCAGCGTTTCTGGGTGAGCAA
AAACAGGAAGGCAAAATGCCGCAAAAAAGGGAATAAGGGCGACACGGAAATGTTGAATACTCATACTCTT
CCTTTTTCAATATTATTGAAGCATTTATCAGGGTTATTGTCTCATGAGCGGATACATATTTGAATGTATT
TAGAAAAATAAACAAATAGGGGTTCCGCGCACATTTCCCCGAAAAGTGCCACCTGACGTCTAAGAAACCA
TTATTATCATGACATTAACCTATAAAAATAGGCGTATCACGAGG
