>Addgene plasmid #35479 | pRS40H | addgene partial sequence | sequence record 53702 | M13_pUC_fwd
GACTCACTATAGGGCGAATTGGGTACCGGGCCCCCCCTCGAGGTCGACGGTATCGATAAGCTTGATATCG
AATTCCTGCAGCCCGGGGGATCCACTAGTTCTAGAGCGGCCGCCACCGCGGTGGAGCTCCAGCTTTTGTT
CCCTTTAGTGAGGGTTAATTGCGCGCTTGGCGTAATCATGGTCATAGCTGTTTCCTGTGTGAAATTGTTA
TCCGCTCACAATTCCACACAACATACGAGCCGGAAGCATAAAGTGTAAAGCCTGGGGTGCCTAATGAGTG
AGCTAACTCACATTAATTGCGTTGCGCTCACTGCCCGCTTTCCAGTCGGGAAACCTGTCGTGCCAGCTGC
ATTAATGAATCGGCCAACGCGCGGGGAGAGGCGGTTTGCGTATTGGGCGCTCTTCCGCTTCCTCGCTCAC
TGACTCGCTGCGCTCGGTCGTTCGGCTGCGGCGAGCGGTATCAGCTCACTCAAAGGCGGTAATACGGTTA
TCCACAGAATCAGGGGATAACGCAGGAAAGAACATGTGAGCAAAAGGCCAGCAAAAGGCCAGGAACCGTA
AAAAGGCCGCGTTGCTGGCGTTTTTCCATAGGCTCCGCCCCCCTGACGAGCATCACAAAAATCGACGCTC
AAGTCAGAGGTGGCGAAACCCGACAGGACTATAAAGATACCAGGCGTTTCCCCCTGGAAGCTCCCTCGTG
CGCTCTCCTGTTCCGACCCTGCCGCTTACCGGATACCTGTCCGCCTTTCTCCCTTCGGGAAGCGTGGCGC
TTTCTCATAGCTCACGCTGTAGGTATCTCA
