>Addgene plasmid #35479 | pRS40H | addgene partial sequence | sequence record 54174 | pGEX3
AGGGCCTCGTGATACGCCTATTTTTATAGGTTAATGTCATGATAATAATGGTTTCTTAGACGTCAGGTGG
CACTTTTCGGGGAAATGTGCGCGGAACCCCTATTTGTTTATTTTTCTAAATACATTCAAATATGTATCCG
CTCATGAGACAATAACCCTGATAAATGCTTCAATAATATTGAAAAAGGAAGAGTATGAGTATTCAACATT
TCCGTGTCGCCCTTATTCCCTTTTTTGCGGCATTTTGCCTTCCTGTTTTTGCTCACCCAGAAACGCTGGT
GAAAGTAAAAGATGCTGAAGATCAGTTGGGTGCACGAGTGGGTTACATCGAACTGGATCTCAACAGCGGT
AAGATCCTTGAGAGTTTTCGCCCCGAAGAACGTTTTCCAATGATGAGCACTTTTAAAGTTCTGCTATGTG
GCGCGGTATTATCCCGTATTGACGCCGGGCAAGAGCAACTCGGTCGCCGCATACACTATTCTCAGAATGA
CTTGGTTGAGTACTCACCAGTCACAGAAAAGCATCTTACGGATGGCATGACAGTAAGAGAATTATGCAGT
GCTGCCATAACCATGAGTGATAACACTGCGGCCAACTTACTTCTGACAACGATCGGAGGACCGAAGGAGC
TAACCGCTTTTTTGCACAACATGGGGGATCATGTAACTCGCCTTGATCGTTGGGAACCGGAGCTGAATGA
AGCCATACCAAACGACGAGCGTGACACCACGATGCCTGTAGCAATGGCAACAACGTTGCGCAA
