>Addgene plasmid #35479 | pRS40H | addgene partial sequence | sequence record 54177 | pRSII-F1 5'-CGGCATCAGAGCAGATTGTAC-3'
CTCGTTTTCGACACTGGATGGCGGCGTTAGTATCGAATCGACAGCAGTATAGCGACCAGCATTCACATAC
GATTGACGCATGATATTACTTTCTGCGCACTTAACTTCGCATCTGGGCAGATGATGTCGAGGCGAAAAAA
AATATAAATCACGCTAACATTTGATTAAAATAGAACAACTACAATATAAAAAAACTATACAAATGACAAG
TTCTTGAAAACAAGAATCTTTTTATTGTCAGTACTGATTATTCCTTTGCCCTCGGACGAGTGCTGGGGCG
TCGGTTTCCACTATCGGCGAGTACTTCTACACAGCCATCGGTCCAGACGGCCGCGCTTCTGCGGGCGATT
TGTGTACGCCCGACAGTCCCGGCTCCGGATCGGACGATTGCGTCGCATCGACCCTGCGCCCAAGCTGCAT
CATCGAAATTGCCGTCAACCAAGCTCTGATAGAGTTGGTCAAGACCAATGCGGAGCATATACGCCCGGAG
CCGCGGCGATCCTGCAAGCTCCGGATGCCTCCGCTCGAAGTAGCGCGTCTGCTGCTCCATACAAGCCAAC
CACGGCCTCCAGAAGAAGATGTTGGCGACCTCGTATTGGGAATCCCCGAACATCGCCTCGCTCCAGTCAA
TGACCGCTGTTATGCGGCCATTGTCCGTCAGGACATTGTTGGAGCCGAAATCCGCGTGCACGAGGTGCCG
GACTTCGGGGCAGTCCTCGGCCCAAAGCATCAGCTCATCGAGAGCCTGCGCGACGGACGCACTGACGGTG
TCGTCCATCACAGTTTGCCAGTGATACACATGG
